Addgene plasmid #153958: pCAG-EGxxFP-PIGA
Purpose: Used for EGxxFP assay with PIGA intron 5 and exon 6 sequences
Depositing lab: Hiroyuki Konishi. Depositing organization: Aichi Medical University. Publication: Tandem Paired Nicking Promotes Precise Genome Editing with Scarce Interference by p53. Hyodo T, Rahman ML, Karnan S, Ito T, Toyoda A, Ota A, Wahiduzzaman M, Tsuzuki S, Okada Y, Hosokawa Y, Konishi H. Cell Rep. 2020 Jan 28;30(4):1195-1207.e7. doi: 10.1016/j.celrep.2019.12.064. PubMed 31995758.
Backbone
  Vector backbone: pCAG-EGxxFP (Addgene #50716)
  Backbone manufacturer: Masahito Ikawa
  Backbone size w/o insert (bp): 6383
  Total vector size (bp): 6784
  Modifications to backbone: N/A
  Vector type: Mammalian Expression ; A plasmid specific for EGxxFP assay
  Selectable markers: None
Growth in bacteria
  Bacterial resistance: Ampicillin, 100 μg/mL
  Growth temperature: 37°C
  Growth strain: DH5alpha
  Copy number: High Copy
Gene/Insert
  Gene/Insert name: PIGA (a 401-bp fragment from intron 5 and exon 6) (alt name: N/A)
  Species: H. sapiens (human)
  Insert size (bp): 401
  Mutation: No mutation
  Promoter: CAG promoter
  Tag / fusion protein: N/A
  Cloning method: Restriction Enzyme; 5′ cloning site EcoRV (not destroyed); 3′ cloning site EcoRV (not destroyed)
  Sequencing primers: 5′ -; 3′ -
Terms and licenses: Academic/Nonprofit Terms; Industry Terms: Not Available to Industry
How to cite: pCAG-EGxxFP-PIGA was a gift from Hiroyuki Konishi (Addgene plasmid # 153958 ; http://n2t.net/addgene:153958 ; RRID:Addgene_153958)
