[The description below was written by a language model from this plasmid's Addgene catalogue record and pLannotate feature annotations shown in this document.]
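Description:
pCAG-EGxxFP-PIGA is a mammalian expression reporter plasmid built on the pCAG-EGxxFP backbone and designed specifically for the EGxxFP assay, a fluorescence readout of nuclease or nickase activity at a chosen target sequence. It is propagated in E. coli as a high-copy plasmid through a ColE1/pUC-type origin with ampicillin selection (AmpR under its own promoter), and it also retains an f1 origin and cloning-vector remnants such as lacZα and lac promoter/operator elements and T3 and T7 promoters. The record lists no selectable marker for mammalian cells, consistent with transient transfection use.

The expression unit is driven by the CAG promoter, annotated here as the CMV enhancer, chicken β-actin promoter and chimeric β-actin/β-globin intron, and is terminated by a rabbit β-globin polyadenylation signal. Between these lie two EGFP fragments of roughly 600 bp each. Because each is much longer than half of the EGFP coding sequence, they share an overlapping region, but neither encodes a functional protein. A 401-bp human PIGA fragment spanning intron 5 and exon 6, without mutations, was inserted between them at an EcoRV site. The feature table annotates only the exonic part of it as PIGA coding sequence.

In the assay, this plasmid is co-delivered with genome-editing reagents directed at the PIGA sequence. Cleavage or nicking within the insert promotes homology-dependent repair or single-strand annealing between the overlapping EGFP segments, reconstituting an intact EGFP gene so that green fluorescence reports on-target activity. The associated publication concerns tandem paired nicking for precise genome editing. The sequenced record (6,792 nt) is slightly longer than the stated total size of 6,784 bp.
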