Features (pLannotate 1.2.2; 19 found; start..end, strand, type, name):
     17..396     +  enhancer       CMV enhancer: human cytomegalovirus immediate early enhancer
    398..673     +  promoter       chicken β-actin promoter: No description available
    674..1688    +  intron         chimeric intron: chimera between introns from chicken β-actin and rabbit β-globin
   1755..2348    +  CDS            (3-F)Tyr-EGFP (fragment): (3-F)Tyr-EGFP is a basic (constitutively fluorescent) green fluorescent protein published in 2004, derived from Aequorea victoria.
   2532..2789    +  CDS            PIGA (fragment): PIGA_HUMAN - Experimental evidence at protein level: Swiss-Prot protein existence level 1. Catalytic subunit of the glycosylphosphatidylinositol-N- acetylglucosaminyltransferase (GPI-GnT) complex that catalyzes the transfer of N-acetylglucosamine from UDP-N-acetylglucosamine to phosphatidylinositol and participates in the first step of GPI biosynthesis. From Homo sapiens (Human).
   2788..3388    +  CDS            EGFP (fragment): the original enhanced GFP (Yang et al., 1996) mammalian codon-optimized
   3395..3466    +  CDS            HBB (fragment): HBB_PONPY - Experimental evidence at transcript level: Swiss-Prot protein existence level 2. Involved in oxygen transport from the lung to the various peripheral tissues. From Pongo pygmaeus (Bornean orangutan).
   3537..3592    +  polyA_signal   β-globin poly(A) signal: rabbit β-globin polyadenylation signal (Gil and Proudfoot, 1987)
   3948..3966    -  promoter       T7 promoter: promoter for bacteriophage T7 RNA polymerase
   3974..4129    +  CDS            lacZα (fragment): LacZα fragment of β-galactosidase; lacZ fragment
   4134..4562    +  rep_origin     f1 ori (sequence partly withheld): f1 bacteriophage origin of replication; arrow indicates direction of (+) strand synthesis
   4615..4719    +  promoter       AmpR promoter: bla
   4720..5580    +  CDS            AmpR: β-lactamase; bla; confers resistance to ampicillin, carbenicillin, and related antibiotics
   5751..6339    +  rep_origin     ori: high-copy-number ColE1/pMB1/pBR322/pUC origin of replication
   6522..6614    +  CDS            lacI (fragment): lac repressor; lacI; The lac repressor binds to the lac operator to inhibit transcription in E. coli. This inhibition can be relieved by adding lactose or isopropyl-β-D-thiogalactopyranoside (IPTG).
   6627..6648    +  protein_bind   CAP binding site: CAP binding activates transcription in the presence of cAMP. E. coli catabolite activator protein
   6663..6693    +  promoter       lac promoter: promoter for the E. coli lac operon
   6701..6717    +  protein_bind   lac operator: The lac repressor binds to the lac operator to inhibit transcription in E. coli. This inhibition can be relieved by adding lactose or isopropyl-β-D-thiogalactopyranoside (IPTG). lac repressor encoded by lacI
   6762..6780    +  promoter       T3 promoter: promoter for bacteriophage T3 RNA polymerase
>Addgene plasmid #153958 | pCAG-EGxxFP-PIGA | addgene full sequence | sequence record 319291 | Addgene NGS Result
GAGCTCATCGATACTCGACATTGATTATTGACTAGTTATTAATAGTAATCAATTACGGGGTCATTAGTTC
ATAGCCCATATATGGAGTTCCGCGTTACATAACTTACGGTAAATGGCCCGCCTGGCTGACCGCCCAACGA
CCCCCGCCCATTGACGTCAATAATGACGTATGTTCCCATAGTAACGCCAATAGGGACTTTCCATTGACGT
CAATGGGTGGAGTATTTACGGTAAACTGCCCACTTGGCAGTACATCAAGTGTATCATATGCCAAGTACGC
CCCCTATTGACGTCAATGACGGTAAATGGCCCGCCTGGCATTATGCCCAGTACATGACCTTATGGGACTT
TCCTACTTGGCAGTACATCTACGTATTAGTCATCGCTATTACCATGGTCGAGGTGAGCCCCACGTTCTGC
TTCACTCTCCCCATCTCCCCCCCCTCCCCACCCCCAATTTTGTATTTATTTATTTTTTAATTATTTTGTG
CAGCGATGGGGGCGGGGGGGGGGGGGGSGCGCGCCAGGCGGGGCGGGGCGGGGCGAGGGGCGGGGCGGGG
CGAGGCGGAGAGGTGCGGCGGCAGCCAATCAGAGCGGCGCGCTCCGAAAGTTTCCTTTTATGGCGAGGCG
GCGGCGGCGGCGGCCCTATAAAAAGCGAAGCGCGCGGCGGGCGGGAGTCGCTGCGCGCTGCCTTCGCCCC
GTGCCCCGCTCCGCCGCCGCCTCGCGCCGCCCGCCCCGGCTCTGACTGACCGCGTTACTCCCACAGGTGA
GCGGGCGGGACGGCCCTTCTCCTCCGGGCTGTAATTAGCGCTTGGTTTAATGACGGCTTGTTTCTTTTCT
GTGGCTGCGTGAAAGCCTTGAGGGGCTCCGGGAGGGCCCTTTGTGCGGGGGGAGCGGCTCGGGGGGTGCG
TGCGTGTGTGTGTGCGTGGGGAGCGCCGCGTGCGGCTCCGCGCTGCCCGGCGGCTGTGAGCGCTGCGGGC
GCGGCGCGGGGCTTTGTGCGCTCCGCAGTGTGCGCGAGGGGAGCGCGGCCGGGGGCGGTGCCCCGCGGTG
CGGGGGGGGCTGCGAGGGGAACAAAGGCTGCGTGCGGGGTGTGTGCGTGGGGGGGTGAGCAGGGGGTGTG
GGCGCGTCGGTCGGGCTGCAACCCCCCCTGCACCCCCCTCCCCGAGTTGCTGAGCACGGCCCGGCTTCGG
GTGCGGGGCTCCGTACGGGGCGTGGCGCGGGGCTCGCCGTGCCGGGCGGGGGGTGGCGGCAGGTGGGGGT
GCCGGGCGGGGCGGGGCCGCCTCGGGCCGGGGAGGGCTCGGGGGAGGGGCGCGGCGGCCCCCGGAGCGCC
GGCGGCTGTCGAGGCGCGGCGAGCCGCAGCCATTGCCTTTTATGGTAATCGTGCGAGAGGGCGCAGGGAC
TTCCTTTGTCCCAAATCTGTGCGGAGCCGAAATCTGGGAGGCGCCGCCGCACCCCCTCTAGCGGGCGCGG
GGCGAAGCGGTGCGGCGCCGGCAGGAAGGAAATGGGCGGGGAGGGCCTTCGTGCGTCGCCGCGCCGCCGT
CCCCTTCTCCCTCTCCAGCCTCGGGGCTGTCCGCGGGGGGACGGCTGCCTTCGGGGGGGACGGGGCAGGG
CGGGGTTCGGCTTCTGGCGTGTGACCGGCGGCTCTAGCCTCTGCTAACCATGTTCATGCCTTCTTCTTTT
TCCTACAGCTCCTGGGCAACGTGCTGGTTATTGTGCTGTCTCATCATTTTGGCAAATCTAGAGCCGCCAT
GGTGAGCAAGGGCGAGGAGCTGTTCACCGGGGTGGTGCCCATCCTGGTCGAGCTGGACGGCGACGTAAAC
GGCCACAAGTTCAGCGTGTCCGGCGAGGGCGAGGGCGATGCCACCTACGGCAAGCTGACCCTGAAGTTCA
TCTGCACCACCGGCAAGCTGCCCGTGCCCTGGCCCACCCTCGTGACCACCCTGACCTACGGCGTGCAGTG
CTTCAGCCGCTACCCCGACCACATGAAGCAGCACGACTTCTTCAAGTCCGCCATGCCCGAAGGCTACGTC
CAGGAGCGCACCATCTTCTTCAAGGACGACGGCAACTACAAGACCCGCGCCGAGGTGAAGTTCGAGGGCG
ACACCCTGGTGAACCGCATCGAGCTGAAGGGCATCGACTTCAAGGAGGACGGCAACATCCTGGGGCACAA
GCTGGAGTACAACTACAACAGCCACAACGTCTATATCATGGCCGACAAGCAGAAGAACGGCATCAAGGTG
AACTTCAAGATCCGCCACAACATCGAGGACGGCAGCGTGCAGCTCGCCGACCACTACCAGCAGAACACCC
CCATCGGCGACGGCCCCGTGCTGCTGCCCGACAACCACTGAGGATCCGCTAGCCTGCAGGTCGACGAATT
CGATATCATTACTATGACAACAACAACAAAACACAAGCAACTTTTGTTTGTATTTGTTTATAAAATGTTC
CTGCAGGATCGGGTCATTGTTTATCATGGGACAGGTGATGGGGTGATGGGTGAAAGTGCTCACACTTGGC
TTCTCTCCCTCCAGGTATATGACCGGGTATCAGTGGAAGCTGTGTTGCCAATGGACAAACGACTGGACAG
ACTTATTTCTCACTGCGGCCCAGTAACAGGCTACATCTTTGCTTTGTTGGCAGTTTTCAACTTCCTCTTC
CTCATTTTCTTGAGATGGATGACTCCAGATTCTATCATTGATGTTGCAATAGATGCCACTGGGCCACGGG
GTGCCTGGACTAATAACTATTCTCACAGTAAAAGAGGGGGTGAGAATAATGAGATATCGGCAAGCTGACC
CTGAAGTTCATCTGCACCACCGGCAAGCTGCCCGTGCCCTGGCCCACCCTCGTGACCACCCTGACCTACG
GCGTGCAGTGCTTCAGCCGCTACCCCGACCACATGAAGCAGCACGACTTCTTCAAGTCCGCCATGCCCGA
AGGCTACGTCCAGGAGCGCACCATCTTCTTCAAGGACGACGGCAACTACAAGACCCGCGCCGAGGTGAAG
TTCGAGGGCGACACCCTGGTGAACCGCATCGAGCTGAAGGGCATCGACTTCAAGGAGGACGGCAACATCC
TGGGGCACAAGCTGGAGTACAACTACAACAGCCACAACGTCTATATCATGGCCGACAAGCAGAAGAACGG
CATCAAGGTGAACTTCAAGATCCGCCACAACATCGAGGACGGCAGCGTGCAGCTCGCCGACCACTACCAG
CAGAACACCCCCATCGGCGACGGCCCCGTGCTGCTGCCCGACAACCACTACCTGAGCACCCAGTCCGCCC
TGAGCAAAGACCCCAACGAGAAGCGCGATCACATGGTCCTGCTGGAGTTCGTGACCGCCGCCGGGATCAC
TCTCGGCATGGACGAGCTGTACAAGTAACTCGAGACTCCTCAGGTGCAGGCTGCCTATCAGAAGGTGGTG
GCTGGTGTGGCCAATGCCCTGGCTCACAAATACCACTGAGATCTTTTTCCCTCTGCCAAAAATTATGGGG
ACATCATGAAGCCCCTTGAGCATCTGACTTCTGGCTAATAAAGGAAATTTATTTTCATTGCAATAGTGTG
TTGGAATTTTTTGTGTCTCTCACTCGGAAGGACATATGGGAGGGCAAATCATTTAAAACATCAGAATGAG
TATTTGGTTTAGAGTTTGGCAACATATGCCCATATGCTGGCTGCCATGAACAAAGGTTGGCTATAAAGAG
GTCATCAGTATATGAAACAGCCCCCTGCTGTCCATTCCTTATTCCATAGAAAAGCCTTGACTTGAGGTTA
GATTTTTTTTATATTTTGTTTTGTGTTATTTTTTTCTTTAACATCCCTAAAATTTTCCTTACATGTTTTA
CTAGCCAGATTTTTCCTCCTCTCCTGACTACTCCCAGTCATAGCTGTCCCTCTTCTCTTATGAAGATCCC
TCGACTTAATTAAGGTACCCAATTCGCCCTATAGTGAGTCGTATTACGCGCGCTCACTGGCCGTCGTTTT
ACAACGTCGTGACTGGGAAAACCCTGGCGTTACCCAACTTAATCGCCTTGCAGCACATCCCCCTTTCGCC
AGCTGGCGTAATAGCGAAGAGGCCCGCACCGATCGCCCTTCCCAACAGTTGCGCAGCCTGAATGGCGAAT
GGG
[124 nt withheld, positions 4134-4257]
C
[91 nt withheld, positions 4259-4349]
A
[49 nt withheld, positions 4351-4399]
CCTTTGACGTTGGAGTCCACGTTCTTT
[37 nt withheld, positions 4427-4463]
ACCCTATCTCGGTCTATTCTTTTGATTTATAAGGGATTTTGCCGATTTCGGCCTATTGGTTAAAAAATGA
GCTGATTTAACAAAAATTTAACGCGAATTTTAACAAAATATTAACGCTTACAATTTAGGTGGCACTTTTC
GGGGAAATGTGCGCGGAACCCCTATTTGTTTATTTTTCTAAATACATTCAAATATGTATCCGCTCATGAG
ACAATAACCCTGATAAATGCTTCAATAATATTGAAAAAGGAAGAGTATGAGTATTCAACATTTCCGTGTC
GCCCTTATTCCCTTTTTTGCGGCATTTTGCCTTCCTGTTTTTGCTCACCCAGAAACGCTGGTGAAAGTAA
AAGATGCTGAAGATCAGTTGGGTGCACGAGTGGGTTACATCGAACTGGATCTCAACAGCGGTAAGATCCT
TGAGAGTTTTCGCCCCGAAGAACGTTTTCCAATGATGAGCACTTTTAAAGTTCTGCTATGTGGCGCGGTA
TTATCCCGTATTGACGCCGGGCAAGAGCAACTCGGTCGCCGCATACACTATTCTCAGAATGACTTGGTTG
AGTACTCACCAGTCACAGAAAAGCATCTTACGGATGGCATGACAGTAAGAGAATTATGCAGTGCTGCCAT
AACCATGAGTGATAACACTGCGGCCAACTTACTTCTGACAACGATCGGAGGACCGAAGGAGCTAACCGCT
TTTTTGCACAACATGGGGGATCATGTAACTCGCCTTGATCGTTGGGAACCGGAGCTGAATGAAGCCATAC
CAAACGACGAGCGTGACACCACGATGCCTGTAGCAATGGCAACAACGTTGCGCAAACTATTAACTGGCGA
ACTACTTACTCTAGCTTCCCGGCAACAATTAATAGACTGGATGGAGGCGGATAAAGTTGCAGGACCACTT
CTGCGCTCGGCCCTTCCGGCTGGCTGGTTTATTGCTGATAAATCTGGAGCCGGTGAGCGTGGGTCTCGCG
GTATCATTGCAGCACTGGGGCCAGATGGTAAGCCCTCCCGTATCGTAGTTATCTACACGACGGGGAGTCA
GGCAACTATGGATGAACGAAATAGACAGATCGCTGAGATAGGTGCCTCACTGATTAAGCATTGGTAACTG
TCAGACCAAGTTTACTCATATATACTTTAGATTGATTTAAAACTTCATTTTTAATTTAAAAGGATCTAGG
TGAAGATCCTTTTTGATAATCTCATGACCAAAATCCCTTAACGTGAGTTTTCGTTCCACTGAGCGTCAGA
CCCCGTAGAAAAGATCAAAGGATCTTCTTGAGATCCTTTTTTTCTGCGCGTAATCTGCTGCTTGCAAACA
AAAAAACCACCGCTACCAGCGGTGGTTTGTTTGCCGGATCAAGAGCTACCAACTCTTTTTCCGAAGGTAA
CTGGCTTCAGCAGAGCGCAGATACCAAATACTGTTCTTCTAGTGTAGCCGTAGTTAGGCCACCACTTCAA
GAACTCTGTAGCACCGCCTACATACCTCGCTCTGCTAATCCTGTTACCAGTGGCTGCTGCCAGTGGCGAT
AAGTCGTGTCTTACCGGGTTGGACTCAAGACGATAGTTACCGGATAAGGCGCAGCGGTCGGGCTGAACGG
GGGGTTCGTGCACACAGCCCAGCTTGGAGCGAACGACCTACACCGAACTGAGATACCTACAGCGTGAGCT
ATGAGAAAGCGCCACGCTTCCCGAAGGGAGAAAGGCGGACAGGTATCCGGTAAGCGGCAGGGTCGGAACA
GGAGAGCGCACGAGGGAGCTTCCAGGGGGAAACGCCTGGTATCTTTATAGTCCTGTCGGGTTTCGCCACC
TCTGACTTGAGCGTCGATTTTTGTGATGCTCGTCAGGGGGGCGGAGCCTATGGAAAAACGCCAGCAACGC
GGCCTTTTTACGGTTCCTGGCCTTTTGCTGGCCTTTTGCTCACATGTTCTTTCCTGCGTTATCCCCTGAT
TCTGTGGATAACCGTATTACCGCCTTTGAGTGAGCTGATACCGCTCGCCGCAGCCGAACGACCGAGCGCA
GCGAGTCAGTGAGCGAGGAAGCGGAAGAGCGCCCAATACGCAAACCGCCTCTCCCCGCGCGTTGGCCGAT
TCATTAATGCAGCTGGCACGACAGGTTTCCCGACTGGAAAGCGGGCAGTGAGCGCAACGCAATTAATGTG
AGTTAGCTCACTCATTAGGCACCCCAGGCTTTACACTTTATGCTTCCGGCTCGTATGTTGTGTGGAATTG
TGAGCGGATAACAATTTCACACAGGAAACAGCTATGACCATGATTACGCCAAGCGCGCAATTAACCCTCA
CTAAAGGGAACAAAAGCTG
